>Addgene plasmid #228603 | pR-EGFP | addgene full sequence | sequence record 452449 | Addgene NGS Result
GTCACTGAAGCGGGAAGGGACTGGCTGCTATTGGGCGAAGTGCCGGGGCAGGATCTCCTGTCATCTCACC
TTGCTCCTGCCGAGAAAGTATCCATCATGGCTGATGCAATGCGGCGGCTGCATACGCTTGATCCGGCTAC
CTGCCCATTCGACCACCAAGCGAAACATCGCATCGAGCGAGCACGTACTCGGATGGAAGCCGGTCTTGTC
GATCAGGATGATCTGGACGAAGAGCATCAGGGGCTCGCGCCAGCCGAACTGTTCGCCAGGCTCAAGGCGA
GCATGCCCGACGGCGAGGATCTCGTCGTGACCCATGGCGATGCCTGCTTGCCGAATATCATGGTGGAAAA
TGGCCGCTTTTCTGGATTCATCGACTGTGGCCGGCTGGGTGTGGCGGACCGCTATCAGGACATAGCGTTG
GCTACCCGTGATATTGCTGAAGAGCTTGGCGGCGAATGGGCTGACCGCTTCCTCGTGCTTTACGGTATCG
CCGCTCCCGATTCGCAGCGCATCGCCTTCTATCGCCTTCTTGACGAGTTCTTCTGAGCGGGACTCTGGGG
TTCGAAATGACCGACCAAGCGACGCCCAACCTGCCATCACGAGATTTCGATTCCACCGCCGCCTTCTATG
AAAGGTTGGGCTTCGGAATCGTTTTCCGGGACGCCGGCTGGATGATCCTCCAGCGCGGGGATCTCATGCT
GGAGTTCTTCGCCCACCCTAGGGGGAGGCTAACTGAAACACGGAAGGAGACAATACCGGAAGGAACCCGC
GCTATGACGGCAATAAAAAGACAGAATAAAACGCACGGTGTTGGGTCGTTTGTTCATAAACGCGGTTCGT
TCCACTGAGCGTCAGACCCCGTAGAAAAGATCAAAGGATCTTCTTGAGATCCTTTTTTTCTGCGCGTAAT
CTGCTGCTTGCAAACAAAAAAACCACCGCTACCAGCGGTGGTTTGTTTGCCGGATCAAGAGCTACCAACT
CTTTTTCCGAAGGTAACTGGCTTCAGCAGAGCGCAGATACCAAATACTGTTCTTCTAGTGTAGCCGTAGT
TAGGCCACCACTTCAAGAACTCTGTAGCACCGCCTACATACCTCGCTCTGCTAATCCTGTTACCAGTGGC
TGCTGCCAGTGGCGATAAGTCGTGTCTTACCGGGTTGGACTCAAGACGATAGTTACCGGATAAGGCGCAG
CGGTCGGGCTGAACGGGGGGTTCGTGCACACAGCCCAGCTTGGAGCGAACGACCTACACCGAACTGAGAT
ACCTACAGCGTGAGCTATGAGAAAGCGCCACGCTTCCCGAAGGGAGAAAGGCGGACAGGTATCCGGTAAG
CGGCAGGGTCGGAACAGGAGAGCGCACGAGGGAGCTTCCAGGGGGAAACGCCTGGTATCTTTATAGTCCT
GTCGGGTTTCGCCACCTCTGACTTGAGCGTCGATTTTTGTGATGCTCGTCAGGGGGGCGGAGCCTATGGA
AAAACGCCAGCAACGCGGCCTTTTTACGGTTCCTGGCCTTTTGCTGGCCTTTTGCTCACATGTTCTTTCC
TGCGTTATCCCCTGATTCTGTGGATAACCGTATTACCGCCATGCATTAGTTATTAATAGTAATCAATTAC
GGGGTCATTAGTTCATAGCCCATATATGGAGTTCCGGCTAGCCGTTACATAACTTACGGTAAATGGCCCG
CCTGGCTGACCGCCCAACGACCCCCGCCCATTGACGTCAATAATGACGTATGTTCCCATAGTAACGCCAA
TAGGGACTTTCCATTGACGTCAATGGGTGGAGTATTTACGGTAAACTGCCCACTTGGCAGTACATCAAGT
GTATCATATGCCAAGTACGCCCCCTATTGACGTCAATGACGGTAAATGGCCCGCCTGGCATTATGCCCAG
TACATGACCTTATGGGACTTTCCTACTTGGCAGTACATCTACGTATTAGTCATCGCTATTACCATGGTGA
TGCGGTTTTGGCAGTACATCAATGGGCGTGGATAGCGGTTTGACTCACGGGGATTTCCAAGTCTCCACCC
CATTGACGTCAATGGGAGTTTGTTTTGGCACCAAAATCAACGGGACTTTCCAAAATGTCGTAACAACTCC
GCCCCATTGACGCAAATGGGCGGTAGGCGTGTACGGTGGGAGGTCTATATAAGCAGAGCTACCGCTGATC
AGCCTCGTGCTTACTGGCTTATCGAAATGGATCCGCCGCCACCATGGTGAGCAAGGGCGAGGAGCTGTTC
ACCGGGGTGGTGCCCATCCTGGTCGAGCTGGACGGCGACGTAAACGGCCACAAGTTCAGCGTGTCCGGCG
AGGGCGAGGGCGATGCCACCTACGGCAAGCTGACCCTGAAGTTCATCTGCACCACCGGCAAGCTGCCCGT
GCCCTGGCCCACCCTCGTGACCACCCTGACCTACGGCGTGCAGTGCTTCAGCCGCTACCCCGACCACATG
AAGCAGCACGACTTCTTCAAGTCCGCCATGCCCGAAGGCTACGTCCAGGAGCGCACCATCTTCTTCAAGG
ACGACGGCAACTACAAGACCCGCGCCGAGGTGAAGTTCGAGGGCGACACCCTGGTGAACCGCATCGAGCT
GAAGGGCATCGACTTCAAGGAGGACGGCAACATCCTGGGGCACAAGCTGGAGTACAACTACAACAGCCAC
AACGTCTATATCATGGCCGACAAGCAGAAGAACGGCATCAAGGTGAACTTCAAGATCCGCCACAACATCG
AGGACGGCAGCGTGCAGCTCGCCGACCACTACCAGCAGAACACCCCCATCGGCGACGGCCCCGTGCTGCT
GCCCGACAACCACTACCTGAGCACCCAGTCCAAGCTGAGCAAAGACCCCAACGAGAAGCGCGATCACATG
GTCCTGCTGGAGTTCGTGACCGCCGCCGGGATCACTCTCGGCATGGACGAGCTGTACAAGGGCTCCATGT
CTTCATAAATGAAGACGAATTCACTGTATGGAATTCTGAAACATAAAATGAATGCAATTGTTGTTGTTAA
CTTGTTTATTGCAGCTTATAATGGTTACAAATAAAGCAATAGCATCACAAATTTCACAAATAAAGCATTT
TTTTCACTGCATTCTAGTTGTGGTTTGTCCAAACTCATCAATGTATCTTAAGGCGTAAATTGTAAGCGTT
AATATTTTGTTAAAATTCGCGTTAAATTTTTGTTAAATCAGCTCATTTTTTAACCAATAGGCCGAAATCG
GCAAAATCCCTTATAAATCAAAAGAATAGACCGAGATAGGGT
[37 nt withheld, positions 3263-3299]
AAAGAACGTGGACTCCAACGTCAAAGG
[49 nt withheld, positions 3327-3375]
T
[91 nt withheld, positions 3377-3467]
G
[124 nt withheld, positions 3469-3592]
CAGTACTTAAAGGAAGAGTCCTGAGGCGGAAAGAACCAGCTGTGGAATGTGTGTCAGTTAGGGTGTGGAA
AGTCCCCAGGCTCCCCAGCAGGCAGAAGTATGCAAAGCATGCATCTCAATTAGTCAGCAACCATAGTCCC
GCCCCTAACTCCGCCCATCCCGCCCCTAACTCCGCCCAGTTCCGCCCATTCTCCGCCCCATGGCTGACTA
ATTTTTTTTATTTATGCAGAGGCCGAGGCCGCCTCGGCCTCTGAGCTATTCCAGAAGTAGTGAGGAGGCT
TTTTTGGAGGCCTAGGCTTTTGCAAAGATCGATCAAGAGACAGGATGAGGATCGTTTCGCATGATTGAAC
AAGATGGATTGCACGCAGGTTCTCCGGCCGCTTGGGTGGAGAGGCTATTCGGCTATGACTGGGCACAACA
GACAATCGGCTGCTCTGATGCCGCCGTGTTCCGGCTGTCAGCGCAGGGGCGCCCGGTTCTTTTTGTCAAG
ACCGACCTGTCCGGTGCCCTGAATGAACTGCAAGACGAGGCAGCGCGGCTATCGTGGCTGGCCACGACGG
GCGTTCCTTGCGCAGCTGTGCTCGACGTT
Features (pLannotate 1.2.2; 10 found; start..end, strand, type, name):
    567..719     +  CDS            ble (fragment): BLE_KLEPN - Experimental evidence at protein level: Swiss-Prot protein existence level 1. Binding protein with a strong affinity to the bleomycin family of antibiotics. Binds to CL990; an antimitotic-antibiotic compound. From Klebsiella pneumoniae.
    778..825     +  polyA_signal   HSV TK poly(A) signal: herpes simplex virus thymidine kinase polyadenylation signal (Cole and Stacy, 1985)
    884..1472    +  rep_origin     ori: high-copy-number ColE1/pMB1/pBR322/pUC origin of replication
   1653..1956    +  enhancer       CMV enhancer: human cytomegalovirus immediate early enhancer
   1957..2160    +  promoter       CMV promoter: human cytomegalovirus (CMV) immediate early promoter
   2214..2930    +  CDS            mEGFP: mEGFP is a basic (constitutively fluorescent) green fluorescent protein published in 2002, derived from Aequorea victoria. It has moderate acid sensitivity.
   3009..3130    +  polyA_signal   SV40 poly(A) signal: SV40 polyadenylation signal
   3164..3592    -  rep_origin     f1 ori (sequence partly withheld): f1 bacteriophage origin of replication; arrow indicates direction of (+) strand synthesis
   3680..3890    +  promoter       SV40 promoter: SV40 early promoter
   3933..546     +  CDS            NeoR/KanR (across the origin): aminoglycoside phosphotransferase from Tn5; aph(3')-II (or nptII); confers resistance to neomycin, kanamycin, and G418 (Geneticin®)
