[The description below was written by a language model from this plasmid's Addgene catalogue record and pLannotate feature annotations shown in this document.]
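Description:
pR-EGFP is a mammalian expression plasmid of about 4.2 kb built on the pReceiver backbone, a vector designed by the depositing laboratory to accept inserts by Golden Gate assembly. It replicates in E. coli from a high-copy ColE1/pUC-type origin and is selected with kanamycin. Resistance comes from the Tn5 aminoglycoside phosphotransferase (NeoR/KanR), which in this sequence record spans the numbering origin of the circular map. This gene sits downstream of an SV40 early promoter and is followed by the HSV thymidine kinase polyadenylation signal, an arrangement that in principle also allows G418 selection in mammalian cells, although the record does not mention such use. A short fragment of a bleomycin-binding protein gene is annotated just after the resistance gene and is probably a remnant of the Tn5 region rather than a functional marker. An f1 phage origin is also present.

The payload is a 717 bp synthetic EGFP coding sequence driven by the human cytomegalovirus immediate early enhancer and promoter and terminated by the SV40 polyadenylation signal, giving strong constitutive green fluorescence in transfected mammalian cells. The automated annotation labels the reading frame as mEGFP, the monomeric variant, whereas the catalogue calls it simply EGFP; the record does not resolve this difference. No tags or fusion partners are listed. The stated purpose is mammalian expression of EGFP for constructing MuSIC barcodes, genetically encoded fluorescence barcodes built from fluorescent proteins and read out at the single-cell level by spectral flow cytometry. In that context, a single-fluorophore plasmid such as this would plausibly serve as a building block and a spectral reference.
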