Addgene plasmid #228603: pR-EGFP
Purpose: Mammalian expression of EGFP, for MuSIC barcode construction
Depositing lab: Marc Birtwistle. Depositing organization: Clemson University. Publication: Genetically Encoded Fluorescence Barcodes Allow for Single-Cell Analysis via Spectral Flow Cytometry. Lu X, Pritko DJ, Abravanel ME, Huggins JR, Ogunleye O, Biswas T, Ashy KC, Woods SK, Livingston MWT, Blenner MA, Birtwistle MR. ACS Synth Biol. 2025 May 16;14(5):1533-1548. doi: 10.1021/acssynbio.4c00807. Epub 2025 May 6. PubMed 40326708.
Backbone
  Vector backbone: pReceiver
  Backbone manufacturer: Birtwistle lab
  Vector type: Mammalian Expression
Growth in bacteria
  Bacterial resistance: Kanamycin, 50 μg/mL
  Growth temperature: 37°C
  Growth strain: DH5alpha
  Copy number: High Copy
Gene/Insert
  Gene/Insert name: EGFP
  Species: Synthetic
  Insert size (bp): 717
  Promoter: CMV
  Cloning method: Golden Gate
Terms and licenses: Academic/Nonprofit Terms; Industry Terms: Not Available to Industry
Depositor comments: Please visit https://doi.org/10.1101/2024.10.23.619855 for bioRxiv preprint.
How to cite: pR-EGFP was a gift from Marc Birtwistle (Addgene plasmid # 228603 ; http://n2t.net/addgene:228603 ; RRID:Addgene_228603)
