>Addgene plasmid #228603 | pR-EGFP | depositor partial sequence | sequence record 449206 | EGFP
ATGGTGAGCAAGGGCGAGGAGCTGTTCACCGGGGTGGTGCCCATCCTGGTCGAGCTGGACGGCGACGTAA
ACGGCCACAAGTTCAGCGTGTCCGGCGAGGGCGAGGGCGATGCCACCTACGGCAAGCTGACCCTGAAGTT
CATCTGCACCACCGGCAAGCTGCCCGTGCCCTGGCCCACCCTCGTGACCACCCTGACCTACGGCGTGCAG
TGCTTCAGCCGCTACCCCGACCACATGAAGCAGCACGACTTCTTCAAGTCCGCCATGCCCGAAGGCTACG
TCCAGGAGCGCACCATCTTCTTCAAGGACGACGGCAACTACAAGACCCGCGCCGAGGTGAAGTTCGAGGG
CGACACCCTGGTGAACCGCATCGAGCTGAAGGGCATCGACTTCAAGGAGGACGGCAACATCCTGGGGCAC
AAGCTGGAGTACAACTACAACAGCCACAACGTCTATATCATGGCCGACAAGCAGAAGAACGGCATCAAGG
TGAACTTCAAGATCCGCCACAACATCGAGGACGGCAGCGTGCAGCTCGCCGACCACTACCAGCAGAACAC
CCCCATCGGCGACGGCCCCGTGCTGCTGCCCGACAACCACTACCTGAGCACCCAGTCCAAGCTGAGCAAA
GACCCCAACGAGAAGCGCGATCACATGGTCCTGCTGGAGTTCGTGACCGCCGCCGGGATCACTCTCGGCA
TGGACGAGCTGTACAAG
